Addgene plasmid #158490: pZA12
Purpose: Entry clone for Golden Gate assembly. Golden gate compatible A. thaliana ZAR1 D489V/L17E without STOP codon
Depositing lab: Sophien Kamoun. Depositing organization: Sainsbury Laboratory, Norwich. Publication: A vector system for fast-forward studies of the HOPZ-ACTIVATED RESISTANCE1 (ZAR1) resistosome in the model plant Nicotiana benthamiana. Harant A, Pai H, Sakai T, Kamoun S, Adachi H. Plant Physiol. 2022 Jan 20;188(1):70-80. doi: 10.1093/plphys/kiab471. PubMed 34633454.
Backbone
  Vector backbone: pCR8/GW/D-TOPO
  Backbone manufacturer: https://www.thermofisher.com/order/catalog/product/K250020#/K250031
  Vector type: Golden Gate Entry Vector
Growth in bacteria
  Bacterial resistance: Spectinomycin, 50 μg/mL
  Growth temperature: 37°C
  Growth strain: DH5alpha
  Copy number: High Copy
Gene/Insert
  Gene/Insert name: ZAR1
  Species: A. thaliana (mustard weed)
  Mutation: L17E, D489V, no STOP codon
  Entrez Gene: ZAR1 (a.k.a. HOPZ-ACTIVATED RESISTANCE 1, ZAR1)
  Cloning method: Gateway Cloning
Terms and licenses: Academic/Nonprofit Terms; Industry Terms: Not Available to Industry
How to cite: pZA12 was a gift from Sophien Kamoun (Addgene plasmid # 158490 ; http://n2t.net/addgene:158490 ; RRID:Addgene_158490)
