[The description below was written by a language model from this plasmid's Addgene catalogue record and pLannotate feature annotations shown in this document.]
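Description:
pZA12 is a bacterial entry clone built on the pCR8/GW/D-TOPO backbone that supplies a mutant Arabidopsis thaliana ZAR1 coding sequence as a module for Golden Gate assembly. It is about 5.4 kb and is maintained in E. coli at high copy from a ColE1/pUC-type origin. Selection is with spectinomycin through the aadA (SmR) aminoglycoside adenylyltransferase gene. The short lacI, lacZα, gentamicin-resistance and integron Pc promoter fragments in the annotation appear to be backbone remnants rather than functional elements. The rrnB T1 and T2 terminators lie upstream of the cloning region, where they insulate the insert from read-through transcription.

The payload is a roughly 2.6 kb open reading frame annotated as RPP13L4/ZAR1 (HOPZ-ACTIVATED RESISTANCE 1), which encodes a plant immune receptor that forms the ZAR1 resistosome. It carries the substitutions L17E and D489V and lacks a stop codon, so it can be fused in frame to C-terminal tag or reporter modules during assembly. The record does not explain what each mutation does. The insert sits between attL1 and attL2, so it could in principle also be transferred by a Gateway LR reaction. It lies in reverse orientation relative to the annotated coordinates, with a T7 promoter just outside attL2. There is no plant promoter or terminator, and the record does not state which type IIS enzyme or overhangs define the Golden Gate module. Expression therefore requires assembly into a suitable plant expression vector. The plasmid belongs to a vector toolkit for rapid functional studies of the ZAR1 resistosome in Nicotiana benthamiana.
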