Features (pLannotate 1.2.2; 12 found; start..end, strand, type, name):
    121..213     +  CDS            lacI (fragment): lac repressor; lacI; The lac repressor binds to the lac operator to inhibit transcription in E. coli. This inhibition can be relieved by adding lactose or isopropyl-β-D-thiogalactopyranoside (IPTG).
    268..295     -  terminator     rrnB T2 terminator: transcription terminator T2 from the E. coli rrnB gene
    427..470     +  terminator     rrnB T1 terminator: Escherichia coli rrnB; transcription terminator T1 from the E. coli rrnB gene
    517..553     -  CDS            lacZα (fragment): LacZα fragment of β-galactosidase; lacZ fragment
    569..668     +  protein_bind   attL1: mutant version of attL; recombination site for the Gateway® LR reaction LR Clonase™
    699..3254    -  CDS            RPP13L4: R13L4_ARATH - Also known as ZAR1 From Arabidopsis thaliana (Mouse-ear cress).
   3279..3378    -  protein_bind   attL2: mutant version of attL; recombination site for the Gateway® LR reaction LR Clonase™
   3396..3414    -  promoter       T7 promoter: promoter for bacteriophage T7 RNA polymerase
   3604..3627    +  promoter       Pc promoter (fragment): intI1 (promoter lies within the coding sequence); class 1 integron promoter
   3803..3859    +  CDS            GmR (fragment): gentamycin acetyltransferase; aacC1; confers resistance to gentamycin
   3866..4657    +  CDS            SmR: aminoglycoside adenylyltransferase (Murphy, 1985); aadA; confers resistance to spectinomycin and streptomycin
   4750..5338    +  rep_origin     ori: high-copy-number ColE1/pMB1/pBR322/pUC origin of replication
>Addgene plasmid #158490 | pZA12 | addgene full sequence | sequence record 309699 | Addgene NGS Result
CTTTCCTGCGTTATCCCCTGATTCTGTGGATAACCGTATTACCGCCTTTGAGTGAGCTGATACCGCTCGC
CGCAGCCGAACGACCGAGCGCAGCGAGTCAGTGAGCGAGGAAGCGGAAGAGCGCCCAATACGCAAACCGC
CTCTCCCCGCGCGTTGGCCGATTCATTAATGCAGCTGGCACGACAGGTTTCCCGACTGGAAAGCGGGCAG
TGAGCGCAACGCAATTAATACGCGTACCGCTAGCCAGGAAGAGTTTGTAGAAACGCAAAAAGGCCATCCG
TCAGGATGGCCTTCTGCTTAGTTTGATGCCTGGCAGTTTATGGCGGGCGTCCTGCCCGCCACCCTCCGGG
CCGTTGCTTCACAACGTTCAAATCCGCTCCCGGCGGATTTGTCCTACTCAGGAGAGCGTTCACCGACAAA
CAACAGATAAAACGAAAGGCCCAGTCTTCCGACTGAGCCTTTCGTTTTATTTGATGCCTGGCAGTTCCCT
ACTCTCGCGTTAACGCTAGCATGGATGTTTTCCCAGTCACGACGTTGTAAAACGACGGCCAGTCTTAAGC
TCGGGCCCCAAATAATGATTTTATTTTGACTGATAGTGACCTGTTCGTTGCAACAAATTGATGAGCAATG
CTTTTTTATAATGCCAACTTTGTACAAAAAAGCAGGCTCCGAATTCGCCCTTAATGGTCTCTCGAACCGG
TTCTGTGCAATGGTGTTTTCATCCACACTCCGCCTCTAAAGCCAACATCTTCAATCGCGAAAGACTCTAG
CTCTGGACACCAGTTTGCGGTCACGGTCCTCAGGTACGGCATTGACTGTTGCAGCACTTCCCAGTCCATG
TCTAGGTCCGACAATGAACTTAACATTAAACCTTCAATTCTCCAGTGAGTATTCTCGTTTCCCCAGAATG
GTTCCTGCATTTTCACCAAATTACCTGAACATATTGACATGTACCTCAACATCGGAAGCTTGTGAGGACT
CAACCACGATGGACTCGACTTTCCAGGATAGAATTGTAGAGAAAGCTCATGGAGCTGGTGTGGAGGAGTA
AGGGCGTCTATTTTGGTTATGAGATCATCGCCGTAGCTATCATAGCAGTTGATCGAAATGGACATCAGCT
TGCTTAGGTTTATCAAAGAATCAAGCTCCTCCTCTTCTATCTGATCGCCACGAGTCAGAGAAAGACCAAG
TTTCCGAAGGTTTGTGAGATTTTTCACTTCACTGAGCTTGCACCCATTGTTGGACCTGGCTGGCTTAAAT
CCCAACAGAACTTCGAGCTTCACGAGACTTCCGATACCCTTGGGGAAGCATTCAAGGGATCCACAGTTCG
TCATGTCAAGTACAAGGAGTTTCTTGAACAAGACGATGCAAGGTTGAAGTTGTTTCAGATTCTGACAGTA
GCTTGCGTCTAGAATCTGAAGGTTGTGGAGATCTTCCATGGAACGAGGAAACTGGATCAACGGATGTGTG
TTGCTCAAACTAAGACATGCTAAGTGTTGAAGGCTTGCAATCTCATCCAAAATCTCAGACAGAGGAGCAT
CAAATATGGATTTCGAGATATCGAGAACCCGAAGATATTTGCAGTCTGTGAATTTCTTAGCTAAGTCTGA
GTTGAGCTTGTTCACTTCACCTGTCTTAGTTGTTGACACTACGCCTCTCAGCTTATGGTTAACTTTGATC
TGCTTCTCATCAAAGTTTCCACTAATCCCAAGGTGACGACAGTTGAGGCCTTCCGGGTTAGAGAACGAAT
CCTTCTTGGCTATATCGATCACCAAATCACGAACCATAACATGAATCTTGCAAGTGATGATGGTTCCGCT
ATAGGTTTTGTCTACAACTTCTATTAGACACCTGTTTGTGAGCCCGGAAAAGCAGTCCTCTCCAGATTCA
GTTGCAGATCTTCCGTTTCTCCACATGACAAAACCTTCTCCGATCCATCCATGTACTAGTTGTTGTTTTG
GTATAACACAGTCCTCTGGATAGAGCGAAAGCGTGAGAATGCACGACTTAAGGTGGGAAGGGAGTTCATC
GTAGCTCAACTGCAGAGATGACATAACATTGTCAGTTTCAGAAGTGTTTCCTCTTAGCTCATCCTGAAAA
TGCTCTGCAATTCGTCTCCATTCATGATAGACATGGTCTTTGCACAGAAGTAACCCACCAACCGCTTTGA
TTGTCAAAGGCAAACCTTTGCATTTCGTTACAATCTCCTTGCCAACATCCTCTAGCTCGGGACGCTCACA
AGTACCGTCATTTGCTGCAAATGCCACATTACAAAACAGCAGCCAACTGTTATCAGGACTAAGGAGCTCT
GGACGGTGAGTCTTGTCGTCTCTCGCTTGCACCCTTTTCGCTACAGATTCCGACCTTGTGGTCACGATAA
CGCTACCTCCTTGTCCTCTAGGCAGTCCTTGGTAGATCTTGTCCCACCAGCTCAAATTCTTGTCCCATAC
ATCGTCCATAACTATCAAGTACCTTTTCCCCAAAAGATACTGCTGGATTTTTCTCAGCAATGTTCCAATA
TCATCTCCAACACTCGCGTCCCCCAAGTTCCTCAATATGCTTCTCATGATCTGTTCTTCAGTAAAAGTCT
GGGACACAGACACCCATATCCTTCTTTCGAAACGATGTTCGATCTCTTTGTCATTGAACACTTCTTGAGC
GATTGTAGTTTTACCTAGCCCTCCCATCCCAACAAAGGCCATTATCAAAAGCTGGCTGTCGTTTGATCGA
AAGAGCCACTCCTTGATTTTTCTTTTATCTCCTTCCAAACCAACCACCTGAGTATGATCATACACCGGAG
AGCTCCACCGATCAGTTCCATTATCTCTTCCAACATTACTCGGCGTTATGAATTCGAAATAAGGCTCTAC
TTGACTCTTTATTTTCGTTATCCTCTCATTGATCTCTTGCAAACGTTTGCTTTTCTTGTACTGCAACGGA
ACCCGGGCAGGATGAAGCCGCGAAAGCCACGCATTTGATGACCTTTGCTCGTTCCCATCATCACCATCCG
CGAGCTGACAATCCACAAGTATATCCTCAGCTTCGTAAACCAGTTCTCGTAAATCCGCAACAAGAGTACG
CAACGTTTCATTAGTTCTCTTCTGCCTCTCTGCATCCTTGAGAAAAGACTGCATATATTTCAATTCGCTT
TGCAAATCTTCCAACTGTTTTCGGTAGTCCGATACGGTTCGGCCTTTTTCTTCTTCGATGTTCAAGGTTT
TCTCTAAAAACACTGTTACAACAGCGTCCACCATTAGAGACCATTAAGGGCGAATTCGACCCAGCTTTCT
TGTACAAAGTTGGCATTATAAAAAATAATTGCTCATCAATTTGTTGCAACGAACAGGTCACTATCAGTCA
AAATAAAATCATTATTTGCCATCCAGCTGATATCCCCTATAGTGAGTCGTATTACATGGTCATAGCTGTT
TCCTGGCAGCTCTGGCCCGTGTCTCAAAATCTCTGATGTTACATTGCACAAGATAAAAATATATCATCAT
GCCTCCTCTAGACCAGCCAGGACAGAAATGCCTCGACTTCGCTGCTACCCAAGGTTGCCGGGTGACGCAC
ACCGTGGAAACGGATGAAGGCACGAACCCAGTGGACATAAGCCTGTTCGGTTCGTAAGCTGTAATGCAAG
TAGCGTATGCGCTCACGCAACTGGTCCAGAACCTTGACCGAACGCAGCGGTGGTAACGGCGCAGTGGCGG
TTTTCATGGCTTGTTATGACTGTTTTTTTGGGGTACAGTCTATGCCTCGGGCATCCAAGCAGCAAGCGCG
TTACGCCGTGGGTCGATGTTTGATGTTATGGAGCAGCAACGATGTTACGCAGCAGGGCAGTCGCCCTAAA
ACAAAGTTAAACATTATGAGGGAAGCGGTGATCGCCGAAGTATCGACTCAACTATCAGAGGTAGTTGGCG
TCATCGAGCGCCATCTCGAACCGACGTTGCTGGCCGTACATTTGTACGGCTCCGCAGTGGATGGCGGCCT
GAAGCCACACAGTGATATTGATTTGCTGGTTACGGTGACCGTAAGGCTTGATGAAACAACGCGGCGAGCT
TTGATCAACGACCTTTTGGAAACTTCGGCTTCCCCTGGAGAGAGCGAGATTCTCCGCGCTGTAGAAGTCA
CCATTGTTGTGCACGACGACATCATTCCGTGGCGTTATCCAGCTAAGCGCGAACTGCAATTTGGAGAATG
GCAGCGCAATGACATTCTTGCAGGTATCTTCGAGCCAGCCACGATCGACATTGATCTGGCTATCTTGCTG
ACAAAAGCAAGAGAACATAGCGTTGCCTTGGTAGGTCCAGCGGCGGAGGAACTCTTTGATCCGGTTCCTG
AACAGGATCTATTTGAGGCGCTAAATGAAACCTTAACGCTATGGAACTCGCCGCCCGACTGGGCTGGCGA
TGAGCGAAATGTAGTGCTTACGTTGTCCCGCATTTGGTACAGCGCAGTAACCGGCAAAATCGCGCCGAAG
GATGTCGCTGCCGACTGGGCAATGGAGCGCCTGCCGGCCCAGTATCAGCCCGTCATACTTGAAGCTAGAC
AGGCTTATCTTGGACAAGAAGAAGATCGCTTGGCCTCGCGCGCAGATCAGTTGGAAGAATTTGTCCACTA
CGTGAAAGGCGAGATCACCAAGGTAGTCGGCAAATAACCCTCGAGCCACCCATGACCAAAATCCCTTAAC
GTGAGTTACGCGTCGTTCCACTGAGCGTCAGACCCCGTAGAAAAGATCAAAGGATCTTCTTGAGATCCTT
TTTTTCTGCGCGTAATCTGCTGCTTGCAAACAAAAAAACCACCGCTACCAGCGGTGGTTTGTTTGCCGGA
TCAAGAGCTACCAACTCTTTTTCCGAAGGTAACTGGCTTCAGCAGAGCGCAGATACCAAATACTGTTCTT
CTAGTGTAGCCGTAGTTAGGCCACCACTTCAAGAACTCTGTAGCACCGCCTACATACCTCGCTCTGCTAA
TCCTGTTACCAGTGGCTGCTGCCAGTGGCGATAAGTCGTGTCTTACCGGGTTGGACTCAAGACGATAGTT
ACCGGATAAGGCGCAGCGGTCGGGCTGAACGGGGGGTTCGTGCACACAGCCCAGCTTGGAGCGAACGACC
TACACCGAACTGAGATACCTACAGCGTGAGCTATGAGAAAGCGCCACGCTTCCCGAAGGGAGAAAGGCGG
ACAGGTATCCGGTAAGCGGCAGGGTCGGAACAGGAGAGCGCACGAGGGAGCTTCCAGGGGGAAACGCCTG
GTATCTTTATAGTCCTGTCGGGTTTCGCCACCTCTGACTTGAGCGTCGATTTTTGTGATGCTCGTCAGGG
GGGCGGAGCCTATGGAAAAACGCCAGCAACGCGGCCTTTTTACGGTTCCTGGCCTTTTGCTGGCCTTTTG
CTCACATGTT
